Addgene plasmid #244852: pLentiCRISPR IMMP2L sg2
Purpose: Knockout of human IMMP2L
Depositing lab: Alexis Jourdain. Depositing organization: Universite de Lausanne (UNIL). Publication: An updated inventory of genes essential for oxidative phosphorylation identifies a mitochondrial origin in familial Meniere's disease. Harhai M, Foged MM, Zarges C, Landoni JC, Chollet S, Simonelli M, Recazens E, Lisci M, Laban N, Manley S, Riemer J, Lopez-Escamez JA, Lysakowski A, Jourdain AA. Cell Rep. 2025 Jul 25;44(8):116069. doi: 10.1016/j.celrep.2025.116069. PubMed 40714634.
Backbone
  Vector backbone: lentiCRISPR v2 puro
  Backbone manufacturer: Feng Zhang (Addgene #52961)
  Vector type: Lentiviral, CRISPR
  Selectable markers: Puromycin
Growth in bacteria
  Bacterial resistance: Ampicillin, 100 μg/mL
  Growth temperature: 37°C
  Growth strain: NEB Stable
  Copy number: High Copy
Gene/Insert
  Gene/Insert name: IMMP2L sgRNA
  gRNA/shRNA sequence: CCAATGATACAATGTCACCA
  Species: H. sapiens (human)
  Entrez Gene: IMMP2L (a.k.a. IMMP2L-IT1, IMP2, IMP2-LIKE)
  Promoter: U6
  Cloning method: Restriction Enzyme; 5′ cloning site Unknown (unknown if destroyed)
Resource information
  A portion of this plasmid was derived from a plasmid made by: Integrated DNA Technologies
Terms and licenses: Academic/Nonprofit Terms; Industry Terms: Not Available to Industry
How to cite: pLentiCRISPR IMMP2L sg2 was a gift from Alexis Jourdain (Addgene plasmid # 244852 ; http://n2t.net/addgene:244852 ; RRID:Addgene_244852)
