[The description below was written by a language model from this plasmid's Addgene catalogue record and pLannotate feature annotations shown in this document.]
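Description:
pLentiCRISPR IMMP2L sg2 is an all-in-one lentiviral CRISPR plasmid built on the lentiCRISPR v2 puro backbone and designed to knock out human IMMP2L. It is maintained in E. coli through a high-copy ColE1/pUC-type origin with ampicillin selection via β-lactamase. The backbone also carries an f1 origin and an SV40/EM7-driven bleomycin/Zeocin resistance cassette, which lies outside the lentiviral transfer region.

The transfer cassette has the layout of a self-inactivating HIV-1 vector. A CMV enhancer/promoter fused to a truncated 5' LTR drives transcription of the viral genome in packaging cells. It is followed by the Ψ packaging signal, a gag fragment, the Rev response element for Rev-dependent nuclear export, and a cPPT/CTS element, and the cassette ends in a ΔU3 3' LTR. Between these elements sit two expression units. A human U6 RNA polymerase III promoter drives the IMMP2L-targeting spacer fused to the Streptococcus pyogenes gRNA scaffold. An EF-1α core promoter drives S. pyogenes Cas9, followed by a puromycin N-acetyltransferase coding sequence. The feature table does not annotate the linker between Cas9 and PuroR. A WPRE downstream of this unit enhances transcript expression.

After packaging and transduction, the integrated provirus supplies both nuclease and guide, and puromycin enriches for transduced cells. The guide is the second of what the name suggests is a set targeting IMMP2L. The associated publication concerns genes essential for oxidative phosphorylation, which fits loss-of-function studies of this gene in human cells. The record does not state the cloning sites used to insert the guide.
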