Features (pLannotate 1.2.2; 33 found; start..end, strand, type, name):
    393..626     -  misc_feature   RRE: The Rev response element (RRE) of HIV-1 allows for Rev-dependent mRNA export from the nucleus to the cytoplasm.
    772..1135    -  CDS            HIV-1 gag (fragment): gag protein from human immunodeficiency virus 1; gag
   1119..1244    -  misc_feature   HIV-1 Ψ: packaging signal of human immunodeficiency virus type 1
   1291..1471    -  LTR            5' LTR (truncated): truncated 5' long terminal repeat (LTR) from HIV-1
   1489..1688    -  promoter       CMV promoter: human cytomegalovirus (CMV) immediate early promoter
   1689..2068    -  enhancer       CMV enhancer: human cytomegalovirus immediate early enhancer
   2223..2275    +  misc_feature   bom (fragment): basis of mobility region from pBR322
   2334..2438    +  promoter       AmpR promoter: bla
   2439..3299    +  CDS            AmpR: β-lactamase; bla; confers resistance to ampicillin, carbenicillin, and related antibiotics
   3470..4058    +  rep_origin     ori: high-copy-number ColE1/pMB1/pBR322/pUC origin of replication
   4241..4333    +  CDS            lacI (fragment): lac repressor; lacI; The lac repressor binds to the lac operator to inhibit transcription in E. coli. This inhibition can be relieved by adding lactose or isopropyl-β-D-thiogalactopyranoside (IPTG).
   4346..4367    +  protein_bind   CAP binding site: CAP binding activates transcription in the presence of cAMP. E. coli catabolite activator protein
   4382..4412    +  promoter       lac promoter: promoter for the E. coli lac operon
   4416..4438    +  protein_bind   lac operator (fragment): The lac repressor binds to the lac operator to inhibit transcription in E. coli. This inhibition can be relieved by adding lactose or isopropyl-β-D-thiogalactopyranoside (IPTG). lac repressor encoded by lacI
   4509..4630    -  polyA_signal   SV40 poly(A) signal: SV40 polyadenylation signal
   4625..4750    -  CDS            ble (fragment): BLE_KLEPN - Experimental evidence at protein level: Swiss-Prot protein existence level 1. Binding protein with a strong affinity to the bleomycin family of antibiotics. Binds to CL990; an antimitotic-antibiotic compound. From Klebsiella pneumoniae.
   4760..5134    -  CDS            BleoR: antibiotic-binding protein; Sh ble from Streptoalloteichus hindustanus; confers resistance to bleomycin, phleomycin, and Zeocin™
   5153..5200    -  promoter       EM7 promoter: synthetic bacterial promoter&nbsp
   5248..5577    -  promoter       SV40 promoter: SV40 enhancer and early promoter
   5591..6019    -  rep_origin     f1 ori (sequence partly withheld): f1 bacteriophage origin of replication; arrow indicates direction of (+) strand synthesis
   6040..6061    -  promoter       SV40 promoter (fragment): SV40 enhancer and early promoter
   6065..6289    -  polyA_signal   bGH poly(A) signal: bovine growth hormone polyadenylation signal
   6321..6554    -  LTR            3' LTR (ΔU3): self-inactivating 3' long terminal repeat (LTR) from HIV-1
   6556..6575    -  misc_feature   cPPT/CTS (fragment): central polypurine tract and central termination sequence of HIV-1
   6626..7214    -  misc_feature   WPRE: woodchuck hepatitis virus posttranscriptional regulatory element
   7230..7827    -  CDS            PuroR (fragment): puromycin N-acetyltransferase; pac from Streptomyces; confers resistance to puromycin
   7965..12068   -  CDS            Cas9: Cas9 (Csn1) endonuclease from the Streptococcus pyogenes Type II CRISPR/Cas system generates RNA-guided double strand breaks in DNA
  12093..12304   -  promoter       EF-1α core promoter: core promoter for human elongation factor EF-1α
  12330..12348   -  CDS            small t antigen (fragment): SV40 (simian virus 40) small t antigen
  12366..12441   -  misc_RNA       gRNA scaffold: guide RNA scaffold for the Streptococcus pyogenes CRISPR/Cas9 system
  12471..12711   -  promoter       U6 promoter: RNA polymerase III promoter for human U6 snRNA
  12762..12879   -  misc_feature   cPPT/CTS: central polypurine tract and central termination sequence of HIV-1
  12929..16      -  CDS            Rev (fragment) (across the origin): human immunodeficiency virus 1 (HIV-1) Rev protein; rev; enhances nuclear export of unspliced and incompletely spliced viral mRNAs
>Addgene plasmid #244852 | pLentiCRISPR IMMP2L sg2 | addgene full sequence | sequence record 489383 | Addgene NGS Result
GGGTTGGGAGGTGGGTCTGAAACGATAATGGTGAATATCCCTGCCTAACTCTATTCACTATAGAAAGTAC
AGCAAAAACTATTCTTAAACCTACCAAGCCTCCTACTATCATTATGAATAATTTTATATACCACAGCCAA
TTTGTTATGTTAAACCAATTCCACAAACTTGCCCATTTATCTAATTCCAATAATTCTTGTTCATTCTTTT
CTTGCTGGTTTTGCGATTCTTCAATTAAGGAGTGTATTAAGCTTGTGTAATTGTTAATTTCTCTGTCCCA
CTCCATCCAGGTCGTGTGATTCCAAATCTGTTCCAGAGATTTATTACTCCAACTAGCATTCCAAGGCACA
GCAGTGGTGCAAATGAGTTTTCCAGAGCAACCCCAAATCCCCAGGAGCTGTTGATCCTTTAGGTATCTTT
CCACAGCCAGGATTCTTGCCTGGAGCTGCTTGATGCCCCAGACTGTGAGTTGCAACAGATGCTGTTGCGC
CTCAATAGCCCTCAGCAAATTGTTCTGCTGCTGCACTATACCAGACAATAATTGTCTGGCCTGTACCGTC
AGCGTCATTGACGCTGCGCCCATAGTGCTTCCTGCTGCTCCCAAGAACCCAAGGAACAAAGCTCCTATTC
CCACTGCTCTTTTTTCTCTCTGCACCACTCTTCTCTTTGCCTTGGTGGGTGCTACTCCTAATGGTTCAAT
TTTTACTACTTTATATTTATATAATTCACTTCTCCAATTGTCCCTCATATCTCCTCCTCCAGGTCTGAAG
ATCAGCGGCCGCTTGCTGTGCGGTGGTCTTACTTTTGTTTTGCTCTTCCTCTATCTTGTCTAAAGCTTCC
TTGGTGTCTTTTATCTCTATCCTTTGATGCACACAATAGAGGGTTGCTACTGTATTATATAATGATCTAA
GTTCTTCTGATCCTGTCTGAAGGGATGGTTGTAGCTGTCCCAGTATTTGTCTACAGCCTTCTGATGTTTC
TAACAGGCCAGGATTAACTGCGAATCGTTCTAGCTCCCTGCTTGCCCATACTATATGTTTTAATTTATAT
TTTTTCTTTCCCCCTGGCCTTAACCGAATTTTTTCCCATCGCGATCTAATTCTCCCCCGCTTAATACTGA
CGCTCTCGCACCCATCTCTCTCCTTCTAGCCTCCGCTAGTCAAAATTTTTGGCGTACTCACCAGTCGCCG
CCCCTCGCCTCTTGCCGTGCGCGCTTCAGCAAGCCGAGTCCTGCGTCGAGAGAGCTCCTCTGGTTTCCCT
TTCGCTTTCAAGTCCCTGTTCGGGCGCCACTGCTAGAGATTTTCCACACTGACTAAAAGGGTCTGAGGGA
TCTCTAGTTACCAGAGTCACACAACAGACGGGCACACACTACTTGAAGCACTCAAGGCAAGCTTTATTGA
GGCTTAAGCAGTGGGTTCCCTAGTTAGCCAGAGAGCTCCCAGGCTCAGATCTGGTCTAACCAGAGAGACC
CAGTACAGGCAAAACGCGCTGCTTATATAGACCTCCCACCGTACACGCCTACCGCCCATTTGCGTCAATG
GGGCGGAGTTGTTACGACATTTTGGAAAGTCCCGTTGATTTTGGTGCCAAAACAAACTCCCATTGACGTC
AATGGGGTGGAGACTTGGAAATCCCCGTGAGTCAAACCGCTATCCACGCCCATTGATGTACTGCCAAAAC
CGCATCACCATGGTAATAGCGATGACTAATACGTAGATGTACTGCCAAGTAGGAAAGTCCCATAAGGTCA
TGTACTGGGCATAATGCCAGGCGGGCCATTTACCGTCATTGACGTCAATAGGGGGCGTACTTGGCATATG
ATACACTTGATGTACTGCCAAGTGGGCAGTTTACCGTAAATACTCCACCCATTGACGTCAATGGAAAGTC
CCTATTGGCGTTACTATGGGAACATACGTCATTATTGACGTCAATGGGCGGGGGTCGTTGGGCGGTCAGC
CAGGCGGGCCATTTACCGTAAGTTATGTAACGCGGAACTCCATATATGGGCTATGAACTAATGACCCCGT
AATTGATTACTATTAATAACTAGTCAATAATCAATGTCAACGCGTATATCTGGCCCGTACATCGCGAAGC
AGCGCAAAACGCCTAACCCTAAGCAGATTCTTCATGCAATTGTCGGTCAAGCCTTGCCTTGTTGTAGCTT
AAATTTTGCTCGCGCACTACTCAGCGACCTCCAACACACAAGCAGGGAGCAGATACTGGCTTAACTATGC
GGCATCAGAGCAGATTGTACTGAGAGTGCACCATAGGGGATCGGGAGATCTCCCGATCCGTCGACGTCAG
GTGGCACTTTTCGGGGAAATGTGCGCGGAACCCCTATTTGTTTATTTTTCTAAATACATTCAAATATGTA
TCCGCTCATGAGACAATAACCCTGATAAATGCTTCAATAATATTGAAAAAGGAAGAGTATGAGTATTCAA
CATTTCCGTGTCGCCCTTATTCCCTTTTTTGCGGCATTTTGCCTTCCTGTTTTTGCTCACCCAGAAACGC
TGGTGAAAGTAAAAGATGCTGAAGATCAGTTGGGTGCACGAGTGGGTTACATCGAACTGGATCTCAACAG
CGGTAAGATCCTTGAGAGTTTTCGCCCCGAAGAACGTTTTCCAATGATGAGCACTTTTAAAGTTCTGCTA
TGTGGCGCGGTATTATCCCGTATTGACGCCGGGCAAGAGCAACTCGGTCGCCGCATACACTATTCTCAGA
ATGACTTGGTTGAGTACTCACCAGTCACAGAAAAGCATCTTACGGATGGCATGACAGTAAGAGAATTATG
CAGTGCTGCCATAACCATGAGTGATAACACTGCGGCCAACTTACTTCTGACAACGATCGGAGGACCGAAG
GAGCTAACCGCTTTTTTGCACAACATGGGGGATCATGTAACTCGCCTTGATCGTTGGGAACCGGAGCTGA
ATGAAGCCATACCAAACGACGAGCGTGACACCACGATGCCTGTAGCAATGGCAACAACGTTGCGCAAACT
ATTAACTGGCGAACTACTTACTCTAGCTTCCCGGCAACAATTAATAGACTGGATGGAGGCGGATAAAGTT
GCAGGACCACTTCTGCGCTCGGCCCTTCCGGCTGGCTGGTTTATTGCTGATAAATCTGGAGCCGGTGAGC
GTGGGTCTCGCGGTATCATTGCAGCACTGGGGCCAGATGGTAAGCCCTCCCGTATCGTAGTTATCTACAC
GACGGGGAGTCAGGCAACTATGGATGAACGAAATAGACAGATCGCTGAGATAGGTGCCTCACTGATTAAG
CATTGGTAACTGTCAGACCAAGTTTACTCATATATACTTTAGATTGATTTAAAACTTCATTTTTAATTTA
AAAGGATCTAGGTGAAGATCCTTTTTGATAATCTCATGACCAAAATCCCTTAACGTGAGTTTTCGTTCCA
CTGAGCGTCAGACCCCGTAGAAAAGATCAAAGGATCTTCTTGAGATCCTTTTTTTCTGCGCGTAATCTGC
TGCTTGCAAACAAAAAAACCACCGCTACCAGCGGTGGTTTGTTTGCCGGATCAAGAGCTACCAACTCTTT
TTCCGAAGGTAACTGGCTTCAGCAGAGCGCAGATACCAAATACTGTTCTTCTAGTGTAGCCGTAGTTAGG
CCACCACTTCAAGAACTCTGTAGCACCGCCTACATACCTCGCTCTGCTAATCCTGTTACCAGTGGCTGCT
GCCAGTGGCGATAAGTCGTGTCTTACCGGGTTGGACTCAAGACGATAGTTACCGGATAAGGCGCAGCGGT
CGGGCTGAACGGGGGGTTCGTGCACACAGCCCAGCTTGGAGCGAACGACCTACACCGAACTGAGATACCT
ACAGCGTGAGCTATGAGAAAGCGCCACGCTTCCCGAAGGGAGAAAGGCGGACAGGTATCCGGTAAGCGGC
AGGGTCGGAACAGGAGAGCGCACGAGGGAGCTTCCAGGGGGAAACGCCTGGTATCTTTATAGTCCTGTCG
GGTTTCGCCACCTCTGACTTGAGCGTCGATTTTTGTGATGCTCGTCAGGGGGGCGGAGCCTATGGAAAAA
CGCCAGCAACGCGGCCTTTTTACGGTTCCTGGCCTTTTGCTGGCCTTTTGCTCACATGTTCTTTCCTGCG
TTATCCCCTGATTCTGTGGATAACCGTATTACCGCCTTTGAGTGAGCTGATACCGCTCGCCGCAGCCGAA
CGACCGAGCGCAGCGAGTCAGTGAGCGAGGAAGCGGAAGAGCGCCCAATACGCAAACCGCCTCTCCCCGC
GCGTTGGCCGATTCATTAATGCAGCTGGCACGACAGGTTTCCCGACTGGAAAGCGGGCAGTGAGCGCAAC
GCAATTAATGTGAGTTAGCTCACTCATTAGGCACCCCAGGCTTTACACTTTATGCTTCCGGCTCGTATGT
TGTGTGGAATTGTGAGCGGATAACAATTTCACACAGGAAACAGCTATGACCATGATTACGCCAAGCTCTA
GCTAGAGGTCGACGGTATACAGACATGATAAGATACATTGATGAGTTTGGACAAACCACAACTAGAATGC
AGTGAAAAAAATGCTTTATTTGTGAAATTTGTGATGCTATTGCTTTATTTGTAACCATTATAAGCTGCAA
TAAACAAGTTGGGGTGGGCGAAGAACTCCAGCATGAGATCCCCGCGCTGGAGGATCATCCAGCCGGCGTC
CCGGAAAACGATTCCGAAGCCCAACCTTTCATAGAAGGCGGCGGTGGAATCGAAATCTCGTAGCACGTGT
CAGTCCTGCTCCTCGGCCACGAAGTGCACGCAGTTGCCGGCCGGGTCGCGCAGGGCGAACTCCCGCCCCC
ACGGCTGCTCGCCGATCTCGGTCATGGCCGGCCCGGAGGCGTCCCGGAAGTTCGTGGACACGACCTCCGA
CCACTCGGCGTACAGCTCGTCCAGGCCGCGCACCCACACCCAGGCCAGGGTGTTGTCCGGCACCACCTGG
TCCTGGACCGCGCTGATGAACAGGGTCACGTCGTCCCGGACCACACCGGCGAAGTCGTCCTCCACGAAGT
CCCGGGAGAACCCGAGCCGGTCGGTCCAGAACTCGACCGCTCCGGCGACGTCGCGCGCGGTGAGCACCGG
AACGGCACTGGTCAACTTGGCCATGGTTTAGTTCCTCACCTTGTCGTATTATACTATGCCGATATACTAT
GCCGATGATTAATTGTCAACACGTGCTGATCAGATCCGAAAATGGATATACAAGCTCCCGGGAGCTTTTT
GCAAAAGCCTAGGCCTCCAAAAAAGCCTCCTCACTACTTCTGGAATAGCTCAGAGGCAGAGGCGGCCTCG
GCCTCTGCATAAATAAAAAAAATTAGTCAGCCATGGGGCGGAGAATGGGCGGAACTGGGCGGAGTTAGGG
GCGGGATGGGCGGAGTTAGGGGCGGGACTATGGTTGCTGACTAATTGAGATGCATGCTTTGCATACTTCT
GCCTGCTGGGGAGCCTGGGGACTTTCCACACCTGGTTGCTGACTAATTGAGATGCATGCTTTGCATACTT
CTGCCTGCTGGGGAGCCTGGGGACTTTCCACACCCTAACTGACACACATTCCACAGAATTAATTCGCGTT
AAATTTTTGTTAAATCAGCTCATTTTTTAACCAATAGGCCGAAATCGGCAAAATCCCTTATAAATCAAAA
GAATAGACCGAGATAGGGT
[37 nt withheld, positions 5690-5726]
AAAGAACGTGGACTCCAACGTCAAAGG
[49 nt withheld, positions 5754-5802]
T
[91 nt withheld, positions 5804-5894]
G
[124 nt withheld, positions 5896-6019]
GGGGATACCCCCTAGAGCCCCAGCTGGTTCTTTCCGCCTCAGAAGCCATAGAGCCCACCGCATCCCCAGC
ATGCCTGCTATTGTCTTCCCAATCCTCCCCCTTGCTGTCCTGCCCCACCCCACCCCCCAGAATAGAATGA
CACCTACTCAGACAATGCGATGCAATTTCCTCATTTTATTAGGAAAGGACAGTGGGAGTGGCACCTTCCA
GGGTCAAGGAAGGCACGGGGGAGGGGCAAACAACAGATGGCTGGCAACTAGAAGGCACAGTCGAGGCTGA
TCAGCGGGTTTAAACGGGCCCTGCTAGAGATTTTCCACACTGACTAAAAGGGTCTGAGGGATCTCTAGTT
ACCAGAGTCACACAACAGACGGGCACACACTACTTGAAGCACTCAAGGCAAGCTTTATTGAGGCTTAAGC
AGTGGGTTCCCTAGTTAGCCAGAGAGCTCCCAGGCTCAGATCTGGTCTAACCAGAGAGACCCAGTACAAG
CAAAAAGCAGATCTTGTCTTCGTTGGGAGTGAATTAGCCCTTCCAGTCCCCCCTTTTCTTTTAAAAAGTG
GCTAAGATCTACAGCTGCCTTGTAAGTCATTGGTCTTAAAGTCGACGCGGGGAGGCGGCCCAAAGGGAGA
TCCGACTCGTCTGAGGGCGAAGGCGAAGACGCGGAAGAGGCCGCAGAGCCGGCAGCAGGCCGCGGGAAGG
AAGGTCCGCTGGATTGAGGGCCGAAGGGACGTAGCAGAAGGACGTCCCGCGCAGAATCCAGGTGGCAACA
CAGGCGAGCAGCCAAGGAAAGGACGATGATTTCCCCGACAACACCACGGAATTGTCAGTGCCCAACAGCC
GAGCCCCTGTCCAGCAGCGGGCAAGGCAGGCGGCGATGAGTTCCGCCGTGGCAATAGGGAGGGGGAAAGC
GAAAGTCCCGGAAAGGAGCTGACAGGTGGTGGCAATGCCCCAACCAGTGGGGGTTGCGTCAGCAAACACA
GTGCACACCACGCCACGTTGCCTGACAACGGGCCACAACTCCTCATAAAGAGACAGCAACCAGGATTTAT
ACAAGGAGGAGAAAATGAAAGCCATACGGGAAGCAATAGCATGATACAAAGGCATTAAAGCAGCGTATCC
ACATAGCGTAAAAGGAGCAACATAGTTAAGAATACCAGTCAATCTTTCACAAATTTTGTAATCCAGAGGT
TGATTGTCGACTTAACGCGTTCAGGCACCGGGCTTGCGGGTCATGCACCAGGTGCGCGGTCCTTCGGGCA
CCTCGACGTCGGCGGTGACGGTGAAGCCGAGCCGCTCGTAGAAGGGGAGGTTGCGGGGCGCGGAGGTCTC
CAGGAAGGCGGGCACCCCGGCGCGCTCGGCCGCCTCCACTCCGGGGAGCACGACGGCGCTGCCCAGACCC
TTGCCCTGGTGGTCGGGCGAGACTCCGACGGTGGCCAGGAACCACGCGGGCTCCTTGGGCCGGTGCGGCG
CCAGGAGGCCTTCCATCTGTTGCTGCGCGGCCAGCCGGGAACCGCTCAACTCGGCCATGCGCGGGCCGAT
CTCGGCGAACACCGCCCCCGCTTCGACGCTCTCCGGCGTGGTCCAGACCGCCACCGCGGCGCCGTCGTCC
GCGACCCACACCTTGCCGATGTCGAGCCCGACGCGCGTGAGGAAGAGTTCTTGCAGCTCGGTGACCCGCT
CGATGTGGCGGTCCGGATCGACGGTGTGGCGCGTGGCGGGGTAGTCGGCGAACGCGGCGGCGAGGGTGCG
TACGGCCCTGGGGACGTCGTCGCGGGTGGCGAGGCGCACCGTGGGCTTGTACTCGGTCGGTCCAGGATTC
TCTTCGACATCTCCGGCTTGTTTCAGCAGAGAGAAGTTTGTTGCGCCGGATCCCTTATCGTCATCGTCTT
TGTAATCTTTCTTCTTCTTAGCCTGTCCAGCCTTCTTTGTGGCGGCAGGTCGCTTGTCGCCTCCCAGCTG
AGACAGGTCGATCCGTGTCTCGTACAGGCCGGTGATGCTCTGGTGGATCAGGGTGGCGTCCAGCACCTCT
TTGGTGCTGGTGTACCTCTTCCGGTCGATGGTGGTGTCAAAGTACTTGAAGGCGGCAGGGGCTCCCAGAT
TGGTCAGGGTAAACAGGTGGATGATATTCTCGGCCTGCTCTCTGATGGGCTTATCCCGGTGCTTGTTGTA
GGCGGACAGCACTTTGTCCAGATTAGCGTCGGCCAGGATCACTCTCTTGGAGAACTCGCTGATCTGCTCG
ATGATCTCGTCCAGGTAGTGCTTGTGCTGTTCCACAAACAGCTGTTTCTGCTCATTATCCTCGGGGGAGC
CCTTCAGCTTCTCATAGTGGCTGGCCAGGTACAGGAAGTTCACATATTTGGAGGGCAGGGCCAGTTCGTT
TCCCTTCTGCAGTTCGCCGGCAGAGGCCAGCATTCTCTTCCGGCCGTTTTCCAGCTCGAACAGGGAGTAC
TTAGGCAGCTTGATGATCAGGTCCTTTTTCACTTCTTTGTAGCCCTTGGCTTCCAGAAAGTCGATGGGAT
TCTTCTCGAAGCTGCTTCTTTCCATGATGGTGATCCCCAGCAGCTCTTTCACACTCTTCAGTTTCTTGGA
CTTGCCCTTTTCCACTTTGGCCACCACCAGCACAGAATAGGCCACGGTGGGGCTGTCGAAGCCGCCGTAC
TTCTTAGGGTCCCAGTCCTTCTTTCTGGCGATCAGCTTATCGCTGTTCCTCTTGGGCAGGATAGACTCTT
TGCTGAAGCCGCCTGTCTGCACCTCGGTCTTTTTCACGATATTCACTTGGGGCATGCTCAGCACTTTCCG
CACGGTGGCAAAATCCCGGCCCTTATCCCACACGATCTCCCCGGTTTCGCCGTTTGTCTCGATCAGAGGC
CGCTTCCGGATCTCGCCGTTGGCCAGGGTAATCTCGGTCTTGAAAAAGTTCATGATGTTGCTGTAGAAGA
AGTACTTGGCGGTAGCCTTGCCGATTTCCTGCTCGCTCTTGGCGATCATCTTCCGCACGTCGTACACCTT
GTAGTCGCCGTACACGAACTCGCTTTCCAGCTTAGGGTACTTTTTGATCAGGGCGGTTCCCACGACGGCG
TTCAGGTAGGCGTCGTGGGCGTGGTGGTAGTTGTTGATCTCGCGCACTTTGTAAAACTGGAAATCCTTCC
GGAAATCGGACACCAGCTTGGACTTCAGGGTGATCACTTTCACTTCCCGGATCAGCTTGTCATTCTCGTC
GTACTTAGTGTTCATCCGGGAGTCCAGGATCTGTGCCACGTGCTTTGTGATCTGCCGGGTTTCCACCAGC
TGTCTCTTGATGAAGCCGGCCTTATCCAGTTCGCTCAGGCCGCCTCTCTCGGCCTTGGTCAGATTGTCGA
ACTTTCTCTGGGTAATCAGCTTGGCGTTCAGCAGCTGCCGCCAGTAGTTCTTCATCTTCTTCACGACCTC
TTCGGAGGGCACGTTGTCGCTCTTGCCCCGGTTCTTGTCGCTTCTGGTCAGCACCTTGTTGTCGATGGAG
TCGTCCTTCAGAAAGCTCTGAGGCACGATATGGTCCACATCGTAGTCGGACAGCCGGTTGATGTCCAGTT
CCTGGTCCACGTACATATCCCGCCCATTCTGCAGGTAGTACAGGTACAGCTTCTCGTTCTGCAGCTGGGT
GTTTTCCACGGGGTGTTCTTTCAGGATCTGGCTGCCCAGCTCTTTGATGCCCTCTTCGATCCGCTTCATT
CTCTCGCGGCTGTTCTTCTGTCCCTTCTGGGTGGTCTGGTTCTCTCTGGCCATTTCGATCACGATGTTCT
CGGGCTTGTGCCGGCCCATCACTTTCACGAGCTCGTCCACCACCTTCACTGTCTGCAGGATGCCCTTCTT
AATGGCGGGGCTGCCGGCCAGATTGGCAATGTGCTCGTGCAGGCTATCGCCCTGGCCGGACACCTGGGCT
TTCTGGATGTCCTCTTTAAAGGTCAGGCTGTCGTCGTGGATCAGCTGCATGAAGTTTCTGTTGGCGAAGC
CGTCGGACTTCAGGAAATCCAGGATTGTCTTGCCGGACTGCTTGTCCCGGATGCCGTTGATCAGCTTCCG
GCTCAGCCTGCCCCAGCCGGTGTATCTCCGCCGCTTCAGCTGCTTCATCACTTTGTCGTCGAACAGGTGG
GCATAGGTTTTCAGCCGTTCCTCGATCATCTCTCTGTCCTCAAACAGTGTCAGGGTCAGCACGATATCTT
CCAGAATGTCCTCGTTTTCCTCATTGTCCAGGAAGTCCTTGTCCTTGATAATTTTCAGCAGATCGTGGTA
TGTGCCCAGGGAGGCGTTGAACCGATCTTCCACGCCGGAGATTTCCACGGAGTCGAAGCACTCGATTTTC
TTGAAGTAGTCCTCTTTCAGCTGCTTCACGGTCACTTTCCGGTTGGTCTTGAACAGCAGGTCCACGATGG
CCTTTTTCTGCTCGCCGCTCAGGAAGGCGGGCTTTCTCATTCCCTCGGTCACGTATTTCACTTTGGTCAG
CTCGTTATACACGGTGAAGTACTCGTACAGCAGGCTGTGCTTGGGCAGCACCTTCTCGTTGGGCAGGTTC
TTATCGAAGTTGGTCATCCGCTCGATGAAGCTCTGGGCGGAAGCGCCCTTGTCCACCACTTCCTCGAAGT
TCCAGGGGGTGATGGTTTCCTCGCTCTTTCTGGTCATCCAGGCGAATCTGCTGTTTCCCCTGGCCAGAGG
GCCCACGTAGTAGGGGATGCGGAAGGTCAGGATCTTCTCGATCTTTTCCCGGTTGTCCTTCAGGAATGGG
TAAAAATCTTCCTGCCGCCGCAGAATGGCGTGCAGCTCTCCCAGGTGGATCTGGTGGGGGATGCTGCCGT
TGTCGAAGGTCCGCTGCTTCCGCAGCAGGTCCTCTCTGTTCAGCTTCACGAGCAGTTCCTCGGTGCCGTC
CATCTTTTCCAGGATGGGCTTGATGAACTTGTAGAACTCTTCCTGGCTGGCTCCGCCGTCAATGTAGCCG
GCGTAGCCGTTCTTGCTCTGGTCGAAGAAAATCTCTTTGTACTTCTCAGGCAGCTGCTGCCGCACGAGAG
CTTTCAGCAGGGTCAGGTCCTGGTGGTGCTCGTCGTATCTCTTGATCATAGAGGCGCTCAGGGGGGCCTT
GGTGATCTCGGTGTTCACTCTCAGGATGTCGCTCAGCAGGATGGCGTCGGACAGGTTCTTGGCGGCCAGA
AACAGGTCGGCGTACTGGTCGCCGATCTGGGCCAGCAGGTTGTCCAGGTCGTCGTCGTAGGTGTCCTTGC
TCAGCTGCAGTTTGGCATCCTCGGCCAGGTCGAAGTTGCTCTTGAAGTTGGGGGTCAGGCCCAGGCTCAG
GGCAATCAGGTTTCCGAACAGGCCATTCTTCTTCTCGCCGGGCAGCTGGGCGATCAGATTTTCCAGCCGT
CTGCTCTTGCTCAGTCTGGCAGACAGGATGGCCTTGGCGTCCACGCCGCTGGCGTTGATGGGGTTTTCCT
CGAACAGCTGGTTGTAGGTCTGCACCAGCTGGATGAACAGCTTGTCCACGTCGCTGTTGTCGGGGTTCAG
GTCGCCCTCGATCAGGAAGTGGCCCCGGAACTTGATCATGTGGGCCAGGGCCAGATAGATCAGCCGCAGG
TCGGCCTTGTCGGTGCTGTCCACCAGTTTCTTTCTCAGGTGGTAGATGGTGGGGTACTTCTCGTGGTAGG
CCACCTCGTCCACGATGTTGCCGAAGATGGGGTGCCGCTCGTGCTTCTTATCCTCTTCCACCAGGAAGGA
CTCTTCCAGTCTGTGGAAGAAGCTGTCGTCCACCTTGGCCATCTCGTTGCTGAAGATCTCTTGCAGATAG
CAGATCCGGTTCTTCCGTCTGGTGTATCTTCTTCTGGCGGTTCTCTTCAGCCGGGTGGCCTCGGCTGTTT
CGCCGCTGTCGAACAGCAGGGCTCCGATCAGGTTCTTCTTGATGCTGTGCCGGTCGGTGTTGCCCAGCAC
CTTGAATTTCTTGCTGGGCACCTTGTACTCGTCGGTGATCACGGCCCAGCCCACAGAGTTGGTGCCGATG
TCCAGGCCGATGCTGTACTTCTTGTCCATGGTGGCAGCGCTCTAGAACCGGTCCTGTGTTCTGGCGGCAA
ACCCGTTGCGAAAAAGAACGTTCACGGCGACTACTGCACTTATATACGGTTCTCCCCCACCCTCGGGAAA
AAGGCGGAGCCAGTACACGACATCACTTTCCCAGTTTACCCCGCGCCACCTTCTCTAGGCACCGGATCAA
TTGCCGACCCCTCCCCCCAACTTCTCGGGGACTGTGGGCGATGTGCGCTCTGCCCACTGACGGGCACCGG
AGCCAATTCCCACTCCTTTCAAGACCTAGCTAGCGAATTCAAAAAAGCACCGACTCGGTGCCACTTTTTC
AAGTTGATAACGGACTAGCCTTATTTTAACTTGCTATTTCTAGCTCTAAAACTGGTGACATTGTATCATT
GGCGGTGTTTCGTCCTTTCCACAAGATATATAAAGCCAAGAAATCGAAATACTTTCAAGTTACGGTAAGC
ATATGATAGTCCATTTTAAAACATAATTTTAAAACTGCAAACTACCCAAGAAATTATTACTTTCTACGTC
ACGTATTTTGTACTAATATCTTTGTGTTTACAGTCAAATTAATTCTAATTATCTCTCTAACAGCCTTGTA
TCGTATATGCAAATATGAAGGAATCATGGGAAATAGGCCCTCGGTACCTTAATTAACCAAACTGGATCTC
TGCTGTCCCTGTAATAAACCCGAAAATTTTGAATTTTTGTAATTTGTTTTTGTAATTCTTTAGTTTGTAT
GTCTGTTGCTATTATGTCTACTATTCTTTCCCCTGCACTGTACCCCCCAATCCCCCCTTTTCTTTTAAAA
TTGTGGATGAATACTGCCATTTGTCTGCAGAATTGGCGCACGCAGTGCCGATCCGTTCACTAATCGAATG
GATCTGTCTCTGTCTCTCTCTCCACCTTCTTCTTCTATTCCTTCGGGCCTGTCGGGTCCCCTCG
